Addgene plasmid #206944: sfGFP-SasG(2G)-mCherry
Purpose: Mammalian expression of heterobifunctional SasG linkers (2G)
Depositing lab: Gil Westmeyer. Depositing organization: Technische Universitaet Muenchen (TUM). Publication: Genetically encoded barcodes for correlative volume electron microscopy. Sigmund F, Berezin O, Beliakova S, Magerl B, Drawitsch M, Piovesan A, Goncalves F, Bodea SV, Winkler S, Bousraou Z, Grosshauser M, Samara E, Pujol-Marti J, Schadler S, So C, Irsen S, Walch A, Kofler F, Piraud M, Kornfeld J, Briggman K, Westmeyer GG. Nat Biotechnol. 2023 Apr 17. doi: 10.1038/s41587-023-01713-y. PubMed 37069313.
Backbone
  Vector backbone: pcDNA 3.1 (+) Zeo
  Vector type: Mammalian Expression
Growth in bacteria
  Bacterial resistance: Ampicillin, 100 μg/mL
  Growth temperature: 37°C
  Growth strain: NEB Stable
  Copy number: High Copy
Gene/Insert
  Gene/Insert name: sfGFP-SaSasG (2G)-mCherry
  Species: A.victoria, S.aureus, Discosoma sp
  Tag / fusion protein: sfGFP (N terminal on insert); mCherry (C terminal on insert)
  Cloning method: Gibson Cloning
Terms and licenses: Academic/Nonprofit Terms; Industry Terms: Not Available to Industry
How to cite: sfGFP-SasG(2G)-mCherry was a gift from Gil Westmeyer (Addgene plasmid # 206944 ; http://n2t.net/addgene:206944 ; RRID:Addgene_206944)
