[The description below was written by a language model from this plasmid's Addgene catalogue record and pLannotate feature annotations shown in this document.]
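Description:
sfGFP-SasG(2G)-mCherry is a mammalian expression plasmid of about 7.1 kb built on the pcDNA 3.1 (+) Zeo backbone. It is propagated in E. coli through a high-copy ColE1/pUC-type origin and selected with ampicillin via the β-lactamase gene and its native promoter. An f1 origin is also present. For selection in mammalian cells the backbone carries a Sh ble (bleomycin/Zeocin resistance) cassette driven by the SV40 early promoter, with an EM7 bacterial promoter upstream and an SV40 polyadenylation signal downstream. Several short annotated fragments (bom, a truncated HIV-1 LTR match, lacI, lac promoter/operator and a second ble hit) appear to be backbone remnants or overlapping annotation matches rather than functional modules.

The payload is a single open reading frame expressed from the human CMV immediate-early enhancer and promoter and terminated by the bovine growth hormone poly(A) signal. A T7 promoter lies just upstream of the coding region. The fusion consists of superfolder GFP (from Aequorea victoria) at the N terminus, a central segment of the Staphylococcus aureus surface protein SasG, and mCherry (from Discosoma sp.) at the C terminus. The annotation tool labels the central segment as a fragment of a related S. aureus surface protein. The "2G" designation marks this particular SasG linker variant, although the record does not define the term. The insert was assembled by Gibson cloning.

The stated purpose is mammalian expression of a heterobifunctional SasG linker, meaning a SasG spacer with a different fluorescent protein at each end. It comes from work on genetically encoded barcodes for correlative volume electron microscopy. The record does not describe how this specific linker is used in those experiments.
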