Features (pLannotate 1.2.2; 23 found; start..end, strand, type, name):
     28..80      -  misc_feature   bom (fragment): basis of mobility region from pBR322
    235..614     +  enhancer       CMV enhancer: human cytomegalovirus immediate early enhancer
    615..818     +  promoter       CMV promoter: human cytomegalovirus (CMV) immediate early promoter
    814..847     +  LTR            5' LTR (truncated) (fragment): truncated 5' long terminal repeat (LTR) from HIV-1
    863..881     +  promoter       T7 promoter: promoter for bacteriophage T7 RNA polymerase
    964..1677    +  CDS            Superfolder GFP: Superfolder GFP is a basic (constitutively fluorescent) green fluorescent protein published in 2005, derived from Aequorea victoria. It is reported to be a very rapidly-maturing weak dimer.
   1702..2328    +  CDS            PLS_STAAN (fragment): Experimental evidence at protein level: Swiss-Prot protein existence level 1. From Staphylococcus aureus (strain N315).
   2350..3054    +  CDS            mCherry: mCherry is a basic (constitutively fluorescent) red fluorescent protein published in 2004, derived from Discosoma sp.. It is reported to be a very rapidly-maturing monomer with low acid sensitivity.
   3111..3335    +  polyA_signal   bGH poly(A) signal: bovine growth hormone polyadenylation signal
   3339..3360    +  promoter       SV40 promoter (fragment): SV40 enhancer and early promoter
   3381..3809    +  rep_origin     f1 ori (sequence partly withheld): f1 bacteriophage origin of replication; arrow indicates direction of (+) strand synthesis
   3823..4152    +  promoter       SV40 promoter: SV40 enhancer and early promoter
   4200..4247    +  promoter       EM7 promoter: synthetic bacterial promoter&nbsp
   4266..4640    +  CDS            BleoR: antibiotic-binding protein; Sh ble from Streptoalloteichus hindustanus; confers resistance to bleomycin, phleomycin, and Zeocin™
   4650..4775    +  CDS            ble (fragment): BLE_KLEPN - Experimental evidence at protein level: Swiss-Prot protein existence level 1. Binding protein with a strong affinity to the bleomycin family of antibiotics. Binds to CL990; an antimitotic-antibiotic compound. From Klebsiella pneumoniae.
   4770..4891    +  polyA_signal   SV40 poly(A) signal: SV40 polyadenylation signal
   4964..4980    -  protein_bind   lac operator: The lac repressor binds to the lac operator to inhibit transcription in E. coli. This inhibition can be relieved by adding lactose or isopropyl-β-D-thiogalactopyranoside (IPTG). lac repressor encoded by lacI
   4988..5018    -  promoter       lac promoter: promoter for the E. coli lac operon
   5033..5054    -  protein_bind   CAP binding site: CAP binding activates transcription in the presence of cAMP. E. coli catabolite activator protein
   5067..5159    -  CDS            lacI (fragment): lac repressor; lacI; The lac repressor binds to the lac operator to inhibit transcription in E. coli. This inhibition can be relieved by adding lactose or isopropyl-β-D-thiogalactopyranoside (IPTG).
   5342..5930    -  rep_origin     ori: high-copy-number ColE1/pMB1/pBR322/pUC origin of replication
   6101..6961    -  CDS            AmpR: β-lactamase; bla; confers resistance to ampicillin, carbenicillin, and related antibiotics
   6962..7066    -  promoter       AmpR promoter: bla
>Addgene plasmid #206944 | sfGFP-SasG(2G)-mCherry | addgene full sequence | sequence record 409221 | Addgene NGS Result
GACGGATCGGGAGATCTCCCGATCCCCTATGGTGCACTCTCAGTACAATCTGCTCTGATGCCGCATAGTT
AAGCCAGTATCTGCTCCCTGCTTGTGTGTTGGAGGTCGCTGAGTAGTGCGCGAGCAAAATTTAAGCTACA
ACAAGGCAAGGCTTGACCGACAATTGCATGAAGAATCTGCTTAGGGTTAGGCGTTTTGCGCTGCTTCGCG
ATGTACGGGCCAGATATACGCGTTGACATTGATTATTGACTAGTTATTAATAGTAATCAATTACGGGGTC
ATTAGTTCATAGCCCATATATGGAGTTCCGCGTTACATAACTTACGGTAAATGGCCCGCCTGGCTGACCG
CCCAACGACCCCCGCCCATTGACGTCAATAATGACGTATGTTCCCATAGTAACGCCAATAGGGACTTTCC
ATTGACGTCAATGGGTGGAGTATTTACGGTAAACTGCCCACTTGGCAGTACATCAAGTGTATCATATGCC
AAGTACGCCCCCTATTGACGTCAATGACGGTAAATGGCCCGCCTGGCATTATGCCCAGTACATGACCTTA
TGGGACTTTCCTACTTGGCAGTACATCTACGTATTAGTCATCGCTATTACCATGGTGATGCGGTTTTGGC
AGTACATCAATGGGCGTGGATAGCGGTTTGACTCACGGGGATTTCCAAGTCTCCACCCCATTGACGTCAA
TGGGAGTTTGTTTTGGCACCAAAATCAACGGGACTTTCCAAAATGTCGTAACAACTCCGCCCCATTGACG
CAAATGGGCGGTAGGCGTGTACGGTGGGAGGTCTATATAAGCAGAGCTCTCTGGCTAACTAGAGAACCCA
CTGCTTACTGGCTTATCGAAATTAATACGACTCACTATAGGGAGACCCAAGCTGGCTAGCGTTTAAACTT
AAGCTTGGTACCGAGCTCGGATCCACTAGTCCAGTGTGGTGGAATTCGCCACCATGAGCAAGGGCGAAGA
ACTGTTTACCGGCGTGGTGCCCATCCTGGTGGAACTGGATGGGGATGTGAACGGCCACAAGTTCAGCGTC
AGAGGCGAAGGCGAAGGGGATGCCACAAACGGCAAGCTGACCCTGAAGTTCATCTGCACCACCGGAAAGC
TGCCCGTGCCTTGGCCTACACTGGTCACCACACTGACATACGGCGTGCAGTGCTTCAGCAGATACCCCGA
CCATATGAAGCGGCACGACTTCTTCAAGAGCGCCATGCCTGAGGGCTACGTGCAAGAGAGAACCATCAGC
TTCAAGGACGACGGCACCTACAAGACCAGAGCCGAAGTGAAGTTCGAGGGCGACACCCTGGTCAACCGGA
TCGAGCTGAAGGGCATCGATTTCAAAGAGGACGGCAACATCCTGGGCCACAAGCTTGAGTACAACTTCAA
CAGCCACAACGTGTACATCACCGCCGACAAGCAGAAGAACGGCATCAAGGCCAACTTCAAGATCCGGCAC
AACGTGGAAGATGGCAGCGTGCAGCTGGCCGATCACTACCAGCAGAACACACCCATCGGAGATGGCCCTG
TGCTGCTGCCCGATAACCACTACCTGAGCACACAGAGCGTGCTGAGCAAGGACCCCAACGAGAAGAGGGA
CCACATGGTGCTGCTGGAGTTTGTGACAGCCGCCGGAATCACCCACGGCATGGACGAACTTTACAAAGGC
GGCACCGGTGGCAGCGCCCCTAAGACAATTACCGAGCTGGAAAAGAAGGTGGAAGAGATCCCCTTCAAGA
AAGAGCGGAAGTTCAACCCCGATCTGGCCCCTGGCACCGAGAAAGTGACAAGAGAAGGCCAGAAGGGCGA
GAAAACCATCACCACACCTACACTGAAGAACCCTCTGACCGGCGTGATCATCTCCAAGGGCGAGCCCAAA
GAGGAAATCACAAAGGACCCTATCAACGAGCTGACCGAGTACGGCCCCGAGACAATTGCTCCTGGCCACA
GAGATGAGTTCGACCCCAAACTGCCCACCGGCGAGAAAGAAGAAGTGCCTGGCAAGCCTGGCATCAAGAA
CCCTGAGACAGGCGACGTCGTCAGACCTCCTGTGGACAGCGTGACCAAATACGGCCCTGTGAAGGGCGAC
AGCATCGTGGAAAAAGAAGAGATTCCGTTTGAGAAAGAGAGAAAGTTTAATCCCGACCTCGCTCCAGGGA
CAGAAAAAGTCACTCGCGAGGGCCAGAAAGGGGAAAAGACAATCACAACCCCAACGCTGAAAAATCCCCT
GACCGGGGAGATTATCAGCAAAGGCGAGAGCAAAGAAGAAATTACGAAAGATCCCATCAATGAACTCACA
GAGTACGGGCCTGAGACGGGCTCCGGAGCCACAGGATCTGTGTCCAAAGGCGAAGAGGACAACATGGCCA
TCATCAAAGAATTTATGCGGTTCAAGGTGCACATGGAAGGCTCCGTGAATGGCCACGAGTTTGAGATTGA
AGGCGAAGGCGAGGGCAGACCCTATGAGGGAACACAGACCGCCAAGCTGAAAGTGACCAAAGGCGGACCT
CTGCCTTTCGCCTGGGACATTCTGAGCCCTCAGTTTATGTACGGCTCCAAGGCCTACGTGAAGCACCCCG
CCGATATTCCCGACTACCTGAAGCTGAGCTTCCCCGAGGGCTTCAAGTGGGAGAGAGTGATGAATTTCGA
GGACGGCGGCGTGGTCACCGTGACACAAGATAGTTCTCTGCAGGACGGCGAGTTCATCTACAAAGTGAAG
CTGCGGGGCACCAACTTTCCCTCTGACGGACCCGTGATGCAGAAAAAGACCATGGGCTGGGAAGCCAGCA
GCGAGAGAATGTACCCTGAAGATGGCGCCCTGAAAGGGGAGATCAAGCAGCGGCTGAAACTGAAGGATGG
CGGCCACTACGACGCCGAAGTCAAGACCACATACAAGGCCAAGAAACCAGTGCAGCTGCCAGGCGCCTAC
AATGTGAACATCAAGCTGGACATCACCAGCCACAATGAGGACTACACAATCGTGGAACAGTACGAGAGAG
CCGAGGGGAGACACTCTACCGGCGGAATGGATGAGCTGTACAAGTGATAAGCGGCCGCTCGAGTCTAGAG
GGCCCGTTTAAACCCGCTGATCAGCCTCGACTGTGCCTTCTAGTTGCCAGCCATCTGTTGTTTGCCCCTC
CCCCGTGCCTTCCTTGACCCTGGAAGGTGCCACTCCCACTGTCCTTTCCTAATAAAATGAGGAAATTGCA
TCGCATTGTCTGAGTAGGTGTCATTCTATTCTGGGGGGTGGGGTGGGGCAGGACAGCAAGGGGGAGGATT
GGGAAGACAATAGCAGGCATGCTGGGGATGCGGTGGGCTCTATGGCTTCTGAGGCGGAAAGAACCAGCTG
GGGCTCTAGGGGGTATCCCC
[124 nt withheld, positions 3381-3504]
C
[91 nt withheld, positions 3506-3596]
A
[49 nt withheld, positions 3598-3646]
CCTTTGACGTTGGAGTCCACGTTCTTT
[37 nt withheld, positions 3674-3710]
ACCCTATCTCGGTCTATTCTTTTGATTTATAAGGGATTTTGCCGATTTCGGCCTATTGGTTAAAAAATGA
GCTGATTTAACAAAAATTTAACGCGAATTAATTCTGTGGAATGTGTGTCAGTTAGGGTGTGGAAAGTCCC
CAGGCTCCCCAGCAGGCAGAAGTATGCAAAGCATGCATCTCAATTAGTCAGCAACCAGGTGTGGAAAGTC
CCCAGGCTCCCCAGCAGGCAGAAGTATGCAAAGCATGCATCTCAATTAGTCAGCAACCATAGTCCCGCCC
CTAACTCCGCCCATCCCGCCCCTAACTCCGCCCAGTTCCGCCCATTCTCCGCCCCATGGCTGACTAATTT
TTTTTATTTATGCAGAGGCCGAGGCCGCCTCTGCCTCTGAGCTATTCCAGAAGTAGTGAGGAGGCTTTTT
TGGAGGCCTAGGCTTTTGCAAAAAGCTCCCGGGAGCTTGTATATCCATTTTCGGATCTGATCAGCACGTG
TTGACAATTAATCATCGGCATAGTATATCGGCATAGTATAATACGACAAGGTGAGGAACTAAACCATGGC
CAAGTTGACCAGTGCCGTTCCGGTGCTCACCGCGCGCGACGTCGCCGGAGCGGTCGAGTTCTGGACCGAC
CGGCTCGGGTTCTCCCGGGACTTCGTGGAGGACGACTTCGCCGGTGTGGTCCGGGACGACGTGACCCTGT
TCATCAGCGCGGTCCAGGACCAGGTGGTGCCGGACAACACCCTGGCCTGGGTGTGGGTGCGCGGCCTGGA
CGAGCTGTACGCCGAGTGGTCGGAGGTCGTGTCCACGAACTTCCGGGACGCCTCCGGGCCGGCCATGACC
GAGATCGGCGAGCAGCCGTGGGGGCGGGAGTTCGCCCTGCGCGACCCGGCCGGCAACTGCGTGCACTTCG
TGGCCGAGGAGCAGGACTGACACGTGCTACGAGATTTCGATTCCACCGCCGCCTTCTATGAAAGGTTGGG
CTTCGGAATCGTTTTCCGGGACGCCGGCTGGATGATCCTCCAGCGCGGGGATCTCATGCTGGAGTTCTTC
GCCCACCCCAACTTGTTTATTGCAGCTTATAATGGTTACAAATAAAGCAATAGCATCACAAATTTCACAA
ATAAAGCATTTTTTTCACTGCATTCTAGTTGTGGTTTGTCCAAACTCATCAATGTATCTTATCATGTCTG
TATACCGTCGACCTCTAGCTAGAGCTTGGCGTAATCATGGTCATAGCTGTTTCCTGTGTGAAATTGTTAT
CCGCTCACAATTCCACACAACATACGAGCCGGAAGCATAAAGTGTAAAGCCTGGGGTGCCTAATGAGTGA
GCTAACTCACATTAATTGCGTTGCGCTCACTGCCCGCTTTCCAGTCGGGAAACCTGTCGTGCCAGCTGCA
TTAATGAATCGGCCAACGCGCGGGGAGAGGCGGTTTGCGTATTGGGCGCTCTTCCGCTTCCTCGCTCACT
GACTCGCTGCGCTCGGTCGTTCGGCTGCGGCGAGCGGTATCAGCTCACTCAAAGGCGGTAATACGGTTAT
CCACAGAATCAGGGGATAACGCAGGAAAGAACATGTGAGCAAAAGGCCAGCAAAAGGCCAGGAACCGTAA
AAAGGCCGCGTTGCTGGCGTTTTTCCATAGGCTCCGCCCCCCTGACGAGCATCACAAAAATCGACGCTCA
AGTCAGAGGTGGCGAAACCCGACAGGACTATAAAGATACCAGGCGTTTCCCCCTGGAAGCTCCCTCGTGC
GCTCTCCTGTTCCGACCCTGCCGCTTACCGGATACCTGTCCGCCTTTCTCCCTTCGGGAAGCGTGGCGCT
TTCTCATAGCTCACGCTGTAGGTATCTCAGTTCGGTGTAGGTCGTTCGCTCCAAGCTGGGCTGTGTGCAC
GAACCCCCCGTTCAGCCCGACCGCTGCGCCTTATCCGGTAACTATCGTCTTGAGTCCAACCCGGTAAGAC
ACGACTTATCGCCACTGGCAGCAGCCACTGGTAACAGGATTAGCAGAGCGAGGTATGTAGGCGGTGCTAC
AGAGTTCTTGAAGTGGTGGCCTAACTACGGCTACACTAGAAGAACAGTATTTGGTATCTGCGCTCTGCTG
AAGCCAGTTACCTTCGGAAAAAGAGTTGGTAGCTCTTGATCCGGCAAACAAACCACCGCTGGTAGCGGTG
GTTTTTTTGTTTGCAAGCAGCAGATTACGCGCAGAAAAAAAGGATCTCAAGAAGATCCTTTGATCTTTTC
TACGGGGTCTGACGCTCAGTGGAACGAAAACTCACGTTAAGGGATTTTGGTCATGAGATTATCAAAAAGG
ATCTTCACCTAGATCCTTTTAAATTAAAAATGAAGTTTTAAATCAATCTAAAGTATATATGAGTAAACTT
GGTCTGACAGTTACCAATGCTTAATCAGTGAGGCACCTATCTCAGCGATCTGTCTATTTCGTTCATCCAT
AGTTGCCTGACTCCCCGTCGTGTAGATAACTACGATACGGGAGGGCTTACCATCTGGCCCCAGTGCTGCA
ATGATACCGCGAGACCCACGCTCACCGGCTCCAGATTTATCAGCAATAAACCAGCCAGCCGGAAGGGCCG
AGCGCAGAAGTGGTCCTGCAACTTTATCCGCCTCCATCCAGTCTATTAATTGTTGCCGGGAAGCTAGAGT
AAGTAGTTCGCCAGTTAATAGTTTGCGCAACGTTGTTGCCATTGCTACAGGCATCGTGGTGTCACGCTCG
TCGTTTGGTATGGCTTCATTCAGCTCCGGTTCCCAACGATCAAGGCGAGTTACATGATCCCCCATGTTGT
GCAAAAAAGCGGTTAGCTCCTTCGGTCCTCCGATCGTTGTCAGAAGTAAGTTGGCCGCAGTGTTATCACT
CATGGTTATGGCAGCACTGCATAATTCTCTTACTGTCATGCCATCCGTAAGATGCTTTTCTGTGACTGGT
GAGTACTCAACCAAGTCATTCTGAGAATAGTGTATGCGGCGACCGAGTTGCTCTTGCCCGGCGTCAATAC
GGGATAATACCGCGCCACATAGCAGAACTTTAAAAGTGCTCATCATTGGAAAACGTTCTTCGGGGCGAAA
ACTCTCAAGGATCTTACCGCTGTTGAGATCCAGTTCGATGTAACCCACTCGTGCACCCAACTGATCTTCA
GCATCTTTTACTTTCACCAGCGTTTCTGGGTGAGCAAAAACAGGAAGGCAAAATGCCGCAAAAAAGGGAA
TAAGGGCGACACGGAAATGTTGAATACTCATACTCTTCCTTTTTCAATATTATTGAAGCATTTATCAGGG
TTATTGTCTCATGAGCGGATACATATTTGAATGTATTTAGAAAAATAAACAAATAGGGGTTCCGCGCACA
TTTCCCCGAAAAGTGCCACCTGACGTC
